Addgene plasmid #67349: pDSHA-ARF3-Myc
Purpose: Mammalian expression of hArf3 with C-term Myc tag
Depositing lab: Richard Kahn. Depositing organization: Emory University. Publication: Tool box: Plasmids for the expression or knockdown of human ARF Family GTPases (ARF/ARL/SAR) and their co-expression in bacteria with N-myristoyltransferases. Kerr SC, Kahn RA. Cell Logist. 2015 Sep 21;5(3):e1090523. doi: 10.1080/21592799.2015.1090523. eCollection 2015 Jul-Sep. PubMed 27057421.
Backbone
  Vector backbone: pDS_Myc-X
  Vector type: Mammalian Expression
  Selectable markers: Neomycin (select with G418)
Growth in bacteria
  Bacterial resistance: Kanamycin, 50 μg/mL
  Growth temperature: 37°C
  Growth strain: DH5alpha
  Copy number: High Copy
Gene/Insert
  Gene/Insert name: ARF3 (alt name: pRK2n-Myc)
  Species: H. sapiens (human)
  Entrez Gene: ARF3
  Promoter: CMV
  Tag / fusion protein: Myc (C terminal on backbone)
  Cloning method: Gateway Cloning
  Sequencing primers: 5′ CMV-F; 3′ T7
Terms and licenses: Academic/Nonprofit Terms; Industry Terms: Not Available to Industry
How to cite: pDSHA-ARF3-Myc was a gift from Richard Kahn (Addgene plasmid # 67349 ; http://n2t.net/addgene:67349 ; RRID:Addgene_67349)
