[The description below was written by a language model from this plasmid's Addgene catalogue record.]
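Description:
pDSHA-ARF3-Myc is a mammalian expression plasmid built on the pDS_Myc-X backbone and designed to produce human ARF3, a member of the ARF family of small regulatory GTPases, with a Myc epitope tag at its C terminus. The ARF3 open reading frame was introduced by Gateway recombination cloning, and the Myc tag is supplied by the backbone rather than by the insert, so the coding sequence reads through into the vector-encoded epitope. Transcription in mammalian cells is driven by the CMV promoter, a strong constitutive viral promoter widely used for transient overexpression. Placing the tag at the C terminus leaves the N terminus of the protein unmodified, which matters for ARF proteins in general because they are normally N-myristoylated.

In bacteria the plasmid is maintained at high copy number under kanamycin selection. It also carries a neomycin resistance marker, allowing G418 selection of transfected mammalian cells and so the derivation of stable lines as well as transient expression. The record does not specify the origin of replication, polyadenylation signal or other backbone elements, and no feature table was provided. The "HA" in the plasmid name is not explained, since only a Myc tag is listed.

The construct belongs to a plasmid toolbox for expressing or knocking down human ARF family GTPases (ARF, ARL and SAR proteins). Typical uses would be expressing tagged ARF3 in cultured mammalian cells and detecting it with anti-Myc antibodies by immunoblotting, immunofluorescence localisation or immunoprecipitation.
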