>Addgene plasmid #67349 | pDSHA-ARF3-Myc | addgene partial sequence | sequence record 119367 | T7 5'-TAATACGACTCACTATAGGG-3'
ATTAAGGTACCGGGCCCTACAGATCCTCTTCAGAGATGAGTTTCTGCTCCATCTCGAATCGAACCACTTT
GTACAAGAAAGCTGGGTCCTTCTTGTTTTTGAGCTGATTGGCCAGCCAGTCCAGGCCTTCGTACAGCCCG
TCCCCGCTGGTGGCACAGGTGGCCTGAATGTACCAGTTACGGTGACGAAGGGAATGCAGGCCCAGCTTGT
CTGTGATCTCAGCAGCGTTCATAGCATTAGGCAGATCCTGTTTGTTTGCAAAGACAAGGAGTACAGCATC
CCGGAGCTCGTCCTCCGCCAGCATTCTCATCAGCTCTTCCCGGGCCTCATTTACTCGCTCCCGATCATTG
CTGTCGACCACAAATATCAACCCTTGGGTGTTCTGGAAGTAGTGTCTCCAGAGGGGTCGAATCTTGTCCT
GGCCACCCACATCCCACACTGTAAAGCTGATGTTCTTATACTCCACTGTCTCCACATTGAACCCAATGGT
AGGGATGGTGGTGACGATCTCCCCCAGTTTCAGCTTGTATAGGATGGTGGTCTTTCCTGCGGCATCCAGG
CCCACCATCAGGATGCGCATCTCCTTCTTCCCAATCAGGCTCTTGAGAAGGTTTCCAAAGATATTGCCCA
TGGTTCTATCTCCTTCTAAGCCTGCTTTTTTGTACAAACTTGTTTGATTCGAGTGTCGACGGTATCGATA
AGCTTGATATCGAATTCCTGCAGCCCGGGGGATCCGCCCGGGCTAGAGCGGCCGCCACCGCGGTGGAGCT
CCAGCTTTTGTTCCCTTTAGTGAGGGTTAATTTCGAGCTTGGCGTAATCGCTAGCGGATCTGACGGTTCA
CTAAACCAGCTCTGCTTATATAGACCTCCCACCGTACACGCCTACCGCCCATTTGCGTCAATGGGGCGGA
GTTGTTACGACATTTTGGAAAGTCCC
